Addgene plasmid #109731: pDEST-actc1b-ccdb-mKate2
Purpose: (Empty Backbone) Multisite gateway destination vector for muscle specific expression of constructs tagged at the 3' end with mKate2
Depositing lab: Rob Parton. Depositing organization: University of Queensland, Institute for Molecular Bioscience. Publication: In vivo cell biological screening identifies an endocytic capture mechanism for T-tubule formation. Hall TE, Martel N, Ariotti N, Xiong Z, Lo HP, Ferguson C, Rae J, Lim YW, Parton RG. Nat Commun. 2020 Jul 24;11(1):3711. doi: 10.1038/s41467-020-17486-w. PubMed 32709891.
Backbone
  Vector backbone: pDEST-Tol2-pA2
  Vector type: Zebrafish plasmids
Growth in bacteria
  Bacterial resistance: Chloramphenicol and Ampicillin, 25 & 100 μg/mL
  Growth temperature: 37°C
  Growth strain: ccdB Survival
  Copy number: High Copy
Gene/Insert
  Gene/Insert name: None
Terms and licenses: Academic/Nonprofit Terms; Industry Terms: Not Available to Industry
How to cite: pDEST-actc1b-ccdb-mKate2 was a gift from Rob Parton (Addgene plasmid # 109731 ; http://n2t.net/addgene:109731 ; RRID:Addgene_109731)
