[The description below was written by a language model from this plasmid's Addgene catalogue record and pLannotate feature annotations shown in this document.]
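Description:
pDEST-actc1b-ccdb-mKate2 is an empty Gateway destination vector for zebrafish transgenesis, built on the pDEST-Tol2-pA2 backbone. It is designed for muscle-specific expression of proteins carrying mKate2 at the C-terminal end of the fusion (the 3' end of the coding sequence). The 11.3 kb plasmid replicates in E. coli from a high-copy ColE1/pUC-type origin and carries AmpR on the backbone. A chloramphenicol resistance gene (CmR) with its cat promoter sits inside the Gateway cassette, so the unrecombined vector is selected on both antibiotics. Because the cassette also encodes the CcdB toxin, the plasmid must be propagated in a ccdB-tolerant strain.

The annotated layout suggests that the promoter and tag were pre-installed around the counter-selection cassette. An attB4 site is followed by roughly 4 kb of unannotated sequence, which presumably holds the actc1b (muscle actin) promoter named in the title, although the feature table does not label it. Next comes attR1, then the CmR/ccdB cassette, and then an attR-type site that the annotation calls attR3 and that overlaps an attB2 core. The mammalian codon-optimised far-red mKate2 coding sequence and an SV40 polyadenylation signal lie immediately downstream. An LR reaction with a suitable entry clone should therefore replace the ccdB/CmR cassette with the gene of interest, placing it between the promoter and mKate2. Loss of ccdB allows recombinants to grow in standard strains.

The Tol2 transposon arms expected from the backbone are not annotated by name. The medaka tyrosinase fragment flagged next to the M13 ori remnant probably reflects Tol2-flanking sequence. Residual pBluescript elements (T3 promoter, lac promoter/operator, MCS fragment) are also present. The associated work used such vectors for in vivo cell biological screening in zebrafish muscle.
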