Features (pLannotate 1.2.2; 25 found; start..end, strand, type, name):
      1..122     -  protein_bind   attR3: mutant version of attR; recombination site for the Gateway® LR reaction LR Clonase™
    104..124     -  protein_bind   attB2: mutant version of attB; core recombination site for the Gateway® BP reaction BP Clonase™
    127..822     +  CDS            mKate2: monomeric far-red fluorescent protein (Shcherbo et al., 2009) mammalian codon-optimized
    944..1025    +  polyA_signal   SV40 poly(A) signal: SV40 polyadenylation signal
   1050..1070    +  CDS            lacZα (fragment): LacZα fragment of β-galactosidase; lacZ fragment
   1086..1220    -  polyA_signal   SV40 poly(A) signal: SV40 polyadenylation signal
   1892..1932    -  misc_feature   MCS (fragment): pBluescript multiple cloning site
   1945..1963    -  promoter       T3 promoter: promoter for bacteriophage T3 RNA polymerase
   2006..2028    -  protein_bind   lac operator (fragment): The lac repressor binds to the lac operator to inhibit transcription in E. coli. This inhibition can be relieved by adding lactose or isopropyl-β-D-thiogalactopyranoside (IPTG). lac repressor encoded by lacI
   2032..2062    -  promoter       lac promoter: promoter for the E. coli lac operon
   2077..2098    -  protein_bind   CAP binding site: CAP binding activates transcription in the presence of cAMP. E. coli catabolite activator protein
   2111..2203    -  CDS            lacI (fragment): lac repressor; lacI; The lac repressor binds to the lac operator to inhibit transcription in E. coli. This inhibition can be relieved by adding lactose or isopropyl-β-D-thiogalactopyranoside (IPTG).
   2386..2974    -  rep_origin     ori: high-copy-number ColE1/pMB1/pBR322/pUC origin of replication
   3145..4005    -  CDS            AmpR: β-lactamase; bla; confers resistance to ampicillin, carbenicillin, and related antibiotics
   4006..4110    -  promoter       AmpR promoter: bla
   4136..4357    -  rep_origin     M13 ori (fragment) (sequence partly withheld): M13 bacteriophage origin of replication; arrow indicates direction of (+) strand synthesis
   4357..4644    +  CDS            tyr (fragment) (sequence partly withheld): TYRO_ORYLA - Also known as tyro. Experimental evidence at transcript level: Swiss-Prot protein existence level 2. This is a copper-containing oxidase that functions in the formation of pigments such as melanins and other polyphenolic compounds. From Oryzias latipes (Japanese rice fish) (Japanese killifish).
   5226..5246    +  protein_bind   attB4: mutant version of attB; core recombination site for the Gateway® BP reaction BP Clonase™
   9204..9327    +  protein_bind   attR1: mutant version of attR; recombination site for the Gateway® LR reaction LR Clonase™
   9563..9715    -  CDS            dpnD (fragment): DPND_STRPN - Protein predicted: Swiss-Prot protein existence level 4. From Streptococcus pneumoniae serotype 4 (strain ATCC BAA-334 / TIGR4).
   9759..10061   -  CDS            ccdB: CCDB_ECOLI - Also known as G, letB, letD. Experimental evidence at protein level: Swiss-Prot protein existence level 1. Toxic component of a type II toxin-antitoxin (TA) system, functioning in plasmid maintainence. Responsible for the post- segregational killing (PSK) of plasmid-free cells, also referred to as a plasmid addiction system. Half-life of over 2 hours. Cell killing by CcdB is accompanied by filamentation, defects in chromosome and plasmid segregation, defects in cell division, formation of anucleate cells, decreased DNA synthesis and plasmid loss. Interferes with the activity of DN
  10066..10224   -  CDS            ccdA (fragment): CCDA_ECO57 - Also known as H, letA. Experimental evidence at protein level: Swiss-Prot protein existence level 1. Antitoxin component of a type II toxin-antitoxin (TA) system which inhibits the post-segregational killing (PSK) of plasmid-free cells, also referred to as a plasmid addiction system. Binds to and blocks the activity of CcdB; will also remove bound CcdB protein from the CcdB-GyrA complex by forming a CcdA-CcdB complex, a process termed rejuvenation. Functions as a transcriptional corepressor for the ccdAB operon, repression also requires CcdB (By similarity). From Escherichia coli
  10406..11064   -  CDS            CmR: chloramphenicol acetyltransferase; cat; confers resistance to chloramphenicol
  11065..11167   -  promoter       cat promoter: promoter of the E. coli cat gene encoding chloramphenicol acetyltransferase
  11312..11344   -  protein_bind   attP2 (fragment): mutant version of attP; recombination site for the Gateway® BP reaction (pDONR™201 version) BP Clonase™
>Addgene plasmid #109731 | pDEST-actc1b-ccdb-mKate2 | addgene full sequence | sequence record 232706 | Addgene NGS Result
CATAGTGACTGGATATGTTGTGTTTTACAGTATTATGTAGTCTGTTTTTTATGCAAAATCTAATTTAATA
TATTGATATTTATATCATTTTACGTTTCTCGTTCAGCTTTCTTGTACAAAGTGGCTGTGAGCGAGCTGAT
TAAGGAGAACATGCACATGAAGCTGTACATGGAGGGCACCGTGAACAACCACCACTTCAAGTGCACATCC
GAGGGCGAAGGCAAGCCCTACGAGGGCACCCAGACCATGAGAATCAAGGCGGTCGAGGGCGGCCCTCTCC
CCTTCGCCTTCGACATCCTGGCTACCAGCTTCATGTACGGCAGCAAAACCTTCATCAACCACACCCAGGG
CATCCCCGACTTCTTTAAGCAGTCCTTCCCCGAGGGCTTCACATGGGAGAGAGTCACCACATACGAAGAC
GGGGGCGTGCTGACCGCTACCCAGGACACCAGCCTCCAGGACGGCTGCCTCATCTACAACGTCAAGATCA
GAGGGGTGAACTTCCCATCCAACGGCCCTGTGATGCAGAAGAAAACACTCGGCTGGGAGGCCTCCACCGA
GACCCTGTACCCCGCTGACGGCGGCCTGGAAGGCAGAGCCGACATGGCCCTGAAGCTCGTGGGCGGGGGC
CACCTGATCTGCAACTTGAAGACCACATACAGATCCAAGAAACCCGCTAAGAACCTCAAGATGCCCGGCG
TCTACTATGTGGACAGAAGACTGGAAAGAATCAAGGAGGCCGACAAAGAGACCTACGTCGAGCAGCACGA
GGTGGCTGTGGCCAGATACTGCGACCTCCCTAGCAAACTGGGGCACAGATGAGCGGCCGCGACTCTAGAT
CATAATCAGCCATACCACATTTGTAGAGGTTTTTTAAAGCAAGTAAAACCTCTACAAATGTGGTATGGCT
GATTATGATCCTCTAGATCAGATCTTTGTTGTTAACTTGTTTATTGCAGCTTATAATGGTTACAAATAAA
GCAATAGCATCACAAATTTCACAAATAAAGCATTTTTTTCACTGCCAACTTTATTATACATAGTTGATAA
TTCACTGGCCGTCGTTTTACGGTACCATCGATGATGATCCAGACATGATAAGATACATTGATGAGTTTGG
ACAAACCACAACTAGAATGCAGTGAAAAAAATGCTTTATTTGTGAAATTTGTGATGCTATTGCTTTATTT
GTAACCATTATAAGCTGCAATAAACAAGTTAACAACAACAATTGCATTCATTTGATCATAATCAGCCATA
CCACATTTGTAGAGGTTTTTTAAAGCAAGTAAAACCTCTACAAATGTGGTATGGCTGATTATGATCCTCT
AGATCAGATCTGCGAAGATACGGCCACGGGTGCTCTTGATCCTGTGGCTGATTTTGGACTGTGCTGCTCG
CAGCTGCTGATGAATCACATACTTCCTCCATTTTCTTCCACTGATTGACTGTTATAATTTCCCTAATTTC
CAGGTCAAGGTGCTGTGCATTGTGGTAATAGATGTGACATGACGTCACTTCCAAAGGACCAATGAACATG
TCTGACCAATTTCATATAATGTGAAAACGATTTTCATAGGCAGAATAAATAACATTTAAATTAAACTGGG
CATCAGCGCAATTCAATTGGTTTGGTAATAGCAAGGGAAAATAGAATGAAGTGATCTCCAAAAAATAAGT
ACTTTTTGACTGTAAATAAAATTGTAAGGAGTAAAAAGTACTTTTTTTTCTAAAAAAATGTAATTAAGTA
AAAGTAAAAGTATTGATTTTTAATTGTACTCAAGTAAAGTAAAAATCCCCAAAAATAATACTTAAGTACA
GTAATCAAGTAAAATTACTCAAGTACTTTACACCTCTGGTTCTTGACCCCCTACCTTCAGCAAGCCCAGC
AGATCCACTAGTTCTAGAGCGGCCGCCACCGCGGTGGAGCTCCAGCTTTTGTTCCCTTTAGTGAGGGTTA
ATTGCGCGCTTGGCGTAATCATGGTCATAGCTGTTTCCTGTGTGAAATTGTTATCCGCTCACAATTCCAC
ACAACATACGAGCCGGAAGCATAAAGTGTAAAGCCTGGGGTGCCTAATGAGTGAGCTAACTCACATTAAT
TGCGTTGCGCTCACTGCCCGCTTTCCAGTCGGGAAACCTGTCGTGCCAGCTGCATTAATGAATCGGCCAA
CGCGCGGGGAGAGGCGGTTTGCGTATTGGGCGCTCTTCCGCTTCCTCGCTCACTGACTCGCTGCGCTCGG
TCGTTCGGCTGCGGCGAGCGGTATCAGCTCACTCAAAGGCGGTAATACGGTTATCCACAGAATCAGGGGA
TAACGCAGGAAAGAACATGTGAGCAAAAGGCCAGCAAAAGGCCAGGAACCGTAAAAAGGCCGCGTTGCTG
GCGTTTTTCCATAGGCTCCGCCCCCCTGACGAGCATCACAAAAATCGACGCTCAAGTCAGAGGTGGCGAA
ACCCGACAGGACTATAAAGATACCAGGCGTTTCCCCCTGGAAGCTCCCTCGTGCGCTCTCCTGTTCCGAC
CCTGCCGCTTACCGGATACCTGTCCGCCTTTCTCCCTTCGGGAAGCGTGGCGCTTTCTCATAGCTCACGC
TGTAGGTATCTCAGTTCGGTGTAGGTCGTTCGCTCCAAGCTGGGCTGTGTGCACGAACCCCCCGTTCAGC
CCGACCGCTGCGCCTTATCCGGTAACTATCGTCTTGAGTCCAACCCGGTAAGACACGACTTATCGCCACT
GGCAGCAGCCACTGGTAACAGGATTAGCAGAGCGAGGTATGTAGGCGGTGCTACAGAGTTCTTGAAGTGG
TGGCCTAACTACGGCTACACTAGAAGAACAGTATTTGGTATCTGCGCTCTGCTGAAGCCAGTTACCTTCG
GAAAAAGAGTTGGTAGCTCTTGATCCGGCAAACAAACCACCGCTGGTAGCGGTGGTTTTTTTGTTTGCAA
GCAGCAGATTACGCGCAGAAAAAAAGGATCTCAAGAAGATCCTTTGATCTTTTCTACGGGGTCTGACGCT
CAGTGGAACGAAAACTCACGTTAAGGCATTTTGGTCATGAGATTATCAAAAAGGATCTTCACCTAGATCC
TTTTAAATTAAAAATGAAGTTTTAAATCAATCTAAAGTATATATGAGTAAACTTGGTCTGACAGTTACCA
ATGCTTAATCAGTGAGGCACCTATCTCAGCGATCTGTCTATTTCGTTCATCCATAGTTGCCTGACTCCCC
GTCGTGTAGATAACTACGATACGGGAGGGCTTACCATCTGGCCCCAGTGCTGCAATGATACCGCGAGACC
CACGCTCACCGGCTCCAGATTTATCAGCAATAAACCAGCCAGCCGGAAGGGCCGAGCGCAGAAGTGGTCC
TGCAACTTTATCCGCCTCCATCCAGTCTATTAATTGTTGCCGGGAAGCTAGAGTAAGTAGTTCGCCAGTT
AATAGTTTGCGCAACGTTGTTGCCATTGCTACAGGCATCGTGGTGTCACGCTCGTCGTTTGGTATGGCTT
CATTCAGCTCCGGTTCCCAACGATCAAGGCGAGTTACATGATCCCCCATGTTGTGCAAAAAAGCGGTTAG
CTCCTTCGGTCCTCCGATCGTTGTCAGAAGTAAGTTGGCCGCAGTGTTATCACTCATGGTTATGGCAGCA
CTGCATAATTCTCTTACTGTCATGCCATCCGTAAGATGCTTTTCTGTGACTGGTGAGTACTCAACCAAGT
CATTCTGAGAATAGTGTATGCGGCGACCGAGTTGCTCTTGCCCGGCGTCAATACGGGATAATACCGCGCC
ACATAGCAGAACTTTAAAAGTGCTCATCATTGGAAAACGTTCTTCGGGGCGAAAACTCTCAAGGATCTTA
CCGCTGTTGAGATCCAGTTCGATGTAACCCACTCGTGCACCCAACTGATCTTCAGCATCTTTTACTTTCA
CCAGCGTTTCTGGGTGAGCAAAAACAGGAAGGCAAAATGCCGCAAAAAAGGGAATAAGGGCGACACGGAA
ATGTTGAATACTCATACTCTTCCTTTTTCAATATTATTGAAGCATTTATCAGGGTTATTGTCTCATGAGC
GGATACATATTTGAATGTATTTAGAAAAATAAACAAATAGGGGTTCCGCGCACATTTCCCCGAAAAGTGC
CACCTAAATTGTAAGCGTTAATATTTTGTTAAAATTCGCGTTAAATTTTTGTTAAATCAGCTCATTTTTT
AACCAATAGGCCGAAATCGGCAAAATCCCTTATAAATCAAAAGAATAGACCGAGATAGGGT
[37 nt withheld, positions 4262-4298]
AAAGAACGTGGACTCCAACGTCAAAGG
[32 nt withheld, positions 4326-4357]
GCTGGCTAAGAACTCATCAGCCTCCCCGGTCCATCTACCCACGTACCAATGCACCAATTGGCCACAATGA
CGGCTACTACATGGTGCCATTCCTTCCTCTTTATAGGAATGGAGACTACCTCCTGTCCAACAATGCTCTT
GGATACGAGTACGCCTACCTGTTGGACCCAGGTCATTGCACAACACCAGAAATGCCCTCTGATCTGCAAA
AGACGTGAATATCTGTTCAGACACCCATATCCACTCTGTTCCACACAGGTCAGAGGTTTGTCCAGGAGTT
CTTGACAGAGGTGTAAAAAGTACTCAAAAATTTTACTCAAGTGAAAGTACAAGTACTTAGGGAAAATTTT
ACTCAATTAAAAGTAAAAGTATCTGGCTAGAATCTTACTTGAGTAAAAGTAAAAAAGTACTCCATTAAAA
TTGTACTTGAGTATTAAGGAAGTAAAAGTAAAAGCAAGAAAGAAAACTAGAGATTCTTGTTTAAGCTTTT
AATCTCAAAAAACATTAAATGAAATGCATACAAGGTTTTATCCTGCTTTAGAACTGTTTGTATTTAATTA
TCAAACTATAAGACAGACAATCTAATGCCAGTACACGCTACTCAAAGTTGTAAAACCTCAGATTTAACTT
CAGTAGAAGCTGATTCTCAAAATTGTTAGTGTCAAGCCTAGCTCTTTTGGGGCTGAAAAGCAATCCTGCA
GTGCTGAAAAGCCTCTCACAGGCAGCCGATGCGGGAAGAGGTGTATTAGTCTTGATAGAGAGGCTGCAAA
TAGCAGGAAACGTGAGCAGAGACTCCCTGGTGTCTGAAACACAGGCCAGATGGGCCCTCGAGCAGGAAAC
AGCTATGACCATGATTACGCCAAGCTATCAACTTTGTATAGAAAAGTTGGCACGCGCAGATTCCGTGTGG
GCCTGGTAATATCTTACCATTTTAAGCTATTTTAAGATTAGGGAAAAAAATTAAATAAAACTACTTTAAA
ATTACTTTCCTTAAAAAGCAACATATTTATTTAGTTTTTGTTTAACTGGCTCAAGATTGTAATATTTTAC
TTTTACATGTTTTTTTAAGTACCTAAATGTGTTCAAAAGTAAAGTATGTTATTGTTTTTTTTTTTTAATG
TTAGCTAAGCTTTAAATTGTAATATATTACTTTTAAAAGTGACTTTTTAAAAATGTAAATAAAAAAGTAA
CTATAAATGTGTAATGCATGTTATTTCTGTGGGTTTTTAATTTTCATCTCAACTGGGCTTACAATTTTAA
CATAATAAAAATCAAATCAAATCAAATCAGGCCCTTATTTGTCACATACACTCTTGTATACTGAAATAAA
CTAAATGTTGAGAAAAATTTAAATACACCAAAATAACGCATACCTTTTTTGTAATTACCTAAGTAAAACA
TTTAGTTCCTTTTTTAAGTGACTCAAGATTGTAATCTATTAATTGTAAAAGATAAAACTAGTGATCAATC
TGACGTGCTTCTATGCAGCCTGTGAGATTAATTGTGATGTTTAATTATTAAACAATTTAAATGGATCAAA
CATTTCACATGTGCTTATTGTGTCCAACAAAACCAGCAGAAGCACTTAAAAATATTGCATGACAACATGA
GTTTTTAATGTAAATTATATATACTTCCTAAACGAAGTTAATCATATTTCTAAAATAATAATGTCATTGA
AATATTTAAATAAATGATAAGCTTTAGTTGATTCAACATAAAATTGAAAGCAATAAGGACTTTTTTTTTT
TACAGCGGTGAAGCAAAAGCATGTAATAATCATATAATATAATAAATAAATAAATAAATAATGGCTCTTG
GTGCAAATATGAACACTTTAAATAAATATAGAATAAATATGATCAATAAGTCATAACGATGTGTTTTATG
TTGATTATAATTTAAACATGTTTCTAACGCAAGTTTTAAAAACTGTTTTAAAGTATTATTTTAAGTTATA
AGATCAATTTGACTCAACATTTTGTAGTGAAAATATGTTGTGTAAAATTAATATAATATACACTATAAAA
ATGCAGGGTTCCACACAATACATTAATGTTGTCCCAACACAAATCGATTAAGTTAACAAATATATGTGGA
TTGAACATAAAAAATTAAGTTGTCCCAATGAAATCTCAAGAATTGTGTTGTTTCAGCTCATTTTAAATAA
GTAGTTTTAACAAGTAAAAAATAACATATTTTTGAGTGTGTATATATATATATTACAAAATATAATAATA
TAAAATGTAAAAGATATAAACCATGCTACATATATTTAAGAGCTATTTTGCACATTACTTTTTTGCAAGC
CATTTTAGTGTTTTTTTTACAAATATATATTAGCTAAATATACAATATCTTAAATATACAATTAATCAGA
CATGCAATTAATGCATTTAACCTACATAAAAATACATGATCAACATATGTTTTATGCTGATTACAACTAA
ATCAAACGTAATGAAATTAATTTATAAAAGCGATTTAAATATGTCAATATTTTAAGTTAAAATCACTTGA
AACCTACTATAAATGAACTTAAATTAAAAAAATCTCCTTTAATTCCAATGCAACAGTGTTGTTTTTTCAG
CTGAGGACCCCCGGTGCAGATGGTTGGCCCCCGGCCCGCTATTCTAAGGAAGCCTTTCTTAATTTTAGGG
CGGCGCTGCATGCGCTCAGATCAGATTCACGGGTGGAGAGGGTTATTTTCTCTTTTTTATTTTTTCTTGC
CTGCTCATATTTGGGCCTGTGTGAACCCCAGGCTCCGCCTCGGCCCCCAGGAGCCGCTCTTATTTAAAGG
GGATCCTCGCCTTCAGTCTTCGTCCCAGTGGAAGCATCAGTCTTGTGATAACAACTTGGTGAGTCCTACA
GACCAGCGCTCGACTCTAGGCTTTAAATGCATTGATTTCTCTGGATTAGCTACCGGGAGAGTTTTAACTT
TGCTTATTAGTCTTGTGCTCGAACTGCTAGGTTTAAAGAGTGTTTTCTCTAATGCATGCATGAAGCGACA
GCTGAAAACCAGAAATAGAGCGTTTGTCCTCCTGTTAAACTCTAGCCTTTCTTTGGCATTTGTCAGTCCG
AGTCTTCAGCTGCCGGCAGGAGATTGGGTTTCAGTAACACTTGCTGAGCACAAACTACACGTGCTTTCTT
CAGATTTAATTCATTATTAATCATTCTAGATTTAAATGATGTTCTTACTCATTGCTGATTATTTTAGCCT
TGCGGAGCAGATTAAATGAGCACGTGTTTCATTAAGATTGATTTAAATATAATTAATATTTCACCACTGT
AGTTTTAAAATTGCCTTCTAAGTCATGGTTGATTTTTAATAGGTATCGGCTCTAATTAGATTACTATTTT
GGTTTTTAAATGTTATTTCTATTTCATTTGTAGGCTCGTTTTTAATGTGATTTTATTAGATTCTAGTTTT
AAAATCATCTCTTAGCCTTAATGAGCAGACTGAATGAACATGTTTCATTAAGATTAACTTCATTATAATG
AATTATTTAATCATTCTAGTGGGTTATAAATCAGCTCTATTTAAATTAATTGTCGTGTTTATTTCTATTT
AATTTTTGATTATTTTTTCAGGGTCGTTTTTATGTGATTTTTTCCCGTTTCTAATTTTAAACTAATTGTT
TGATTTTTATATGATTCGACTCTTTTTAAATGAATTGTTTTGCTTTTTTTATTGAGCATATATATATTAT
ACAATTTCAATCAACAATTGTTGTGCTTTTTAAATGTTGTTTCTATTTCATTTCTAGGGTCGATTTTATT
CGATTCTAGTTTTAAAATCGTGATTTTTAACTTCTAACCTTACTGAGCAGACTGAATGAACATGTTTCAT
CAAGATTAACTTCATTATAGTTAATTATTGAATCGTGCTAGTGGTTTATAAATCAGCTCTATTTAAATTA
ATCATCATCATTATTTCTATTTAATTTTTATTATTTCTTTAGGATTATTTTTATGTGATTTTTTTCACGT
TCTAGTTTTAAACTCAATGCTCATTACTGCTCACCCTTGCTGAGCAGTCTTTCGTTAAGATTAAATTAAT
TAATAACCATTCTAGTTTTAAAACAGTGTCTTAAGGCATAGCTGATATTTTACAAGTTTACTATTTAATA
TATCTCCTTTCTTTTTTTAGGGTCGATTTCATCTGATTTGATTAATTTTTATTATCTTCACTAAGCTTTT
TGTTCTAGGTTTTATTCTCAGTATTATTACTGTTATATTTGAACTGAATTTCTCCTCATAGTTTATTCAT
TTTATTTATTTATTTTTTGTTTATTCGCTATTTTGTATTTTAGTTTTTAATTAGAAATTTTATTAGAATC
GTTTTGAACTAGTTTTTATGCACTCTAACATTAATATTAAATCATAACTATTATTTTTATTATAATTTAT
TTGTGTTTATCTTTTTGTGTAGCTTTCATGTGTTTTTATTTTAGTTTTATTATGTTTGCATTGAATTTTT
TGGACTAGTTTATATAACGATATACAGAAAAGCCATGACAACAAATGTTTTTATAATACCTATTAAGTAT
AAGCTAATCAGATTTCCACTATTCTGTTCAAAGTTAACATTATTAGCCATTCTGATGGATCATTTGACAT
TTGTCATATGTCTTTATGAACACTGCTCTTTCAGATGCCACTTTTAAAGCTGTTTTTTACAGTAAATGAA
CGTTTATTATTATGACATTATTTCCTAAGGCCTCTAGAGTACAGCAGGATGTGGCGTGTGCATTACCGTG
TAATTATGCTGACTGTAAATGTGCATTTATAGACTGTCAGCATGTCTGACTGTGCGCTGTTGTGATTGGT
CCTGCACAGACCAAGGCAAGTTTGTACAAAAAAGCTGAACGAGAAACGTAAAATGATATAAATATCAATA
TATTAAATTAGATTTTGCATAAAAAACAGACTACATAATACTGTAAAACACAACATATCCAGTCACTATG
AATCAACTACTTAGATGGTATTAGTGACCTGTAGTCGACCGACAGCCTTCCAAATGTTCTTCGGGTGATG
CTGCCAACTTAGTCGACCGACAGCCTTCCAAATGTTCTTCTCAAACGGAATCGTCGTATCCAGCCTACTC
GCTATTGTCCTCAATGCCGTATTAAATCATAAAAAGAAATAAGAAAAAGAGGTGCGAGCCTCTTTTTTGT
GTGACAAAATAAAAACATCTACCTATTCATATACGCTAGTGTCATAGTCCTGAAAATCATCTGCATCAAG
AACAATTTCACAACTCTTATACTTTTCTCTTACAAGTCGTTCGGCTTCATCTGGATTTTCAGCCTCTATA
CTTACTAAACGTGATAAAGTTTCTGTAATTTCTACTGTATCGACCTGCAGACTGGCTGTGTATAAGGGAG
CCTGACATTTATATTCCCCAGAACATCAGGTTAATGGCGTTTTTGATGTCATTTTCGCGGTGGCTGAGAT
CAGCCACTTCTTCCCCGATAACGGAGACCGGCACACTGGCCATATCGGTGGTCATCATGCGCCAGCTTTC
ATCCCCGATATGCACCACCGGGTAAAGTTCACGGGAGACTTTATCTGACAGCAGACGTGCACTGGCCAGG
GGGATCACCATCCGTCGCCCGGGCGTGTCAATAATATCACTCTGTACATCCACAAACAGACGATAACGGC
TCTCTCTTTTATAGGTGTAAACCTTAAACTGCATTTCACCAGCCCCTGTTCTCGTCAGCAAAAGAGCCGT
TCATTTCAATAAACCGGGCGACCTCAGCCATCCCTTCCTGATTTTCCGCTTTCCAGCGTTCGGCACGCAG
ACGACGGGCTTCATTCTGCATGGTTGTGCTTACCAGACCGGAGATATTGACATCATATATGCCTTGAGCA
ACTGATAGCTGTCGCTGTCAACTGTCACTGTAATACGCTGCTTCATAGCATACCTCTTTTTGACATACTT
CGGGTATACATATCAGTATATATTCTTATACCGCAAAAATCAGCGCGCAAATACGCATACTGTTATCTGG
CTTTTAGTAAGCCGGATCCACGCGGCGTTTACGCCCCCCCTGCCACTCATCGCAGTACTGTTGTAATTCA
TTAAGCATTCTGCCGACATGGAAGCCATCACAAACGGCATGATGAACCTGAATCGCCAGCGGCATCAGCA
CCTTGTCGCCTTGCGTATAATATTTGCCCATGGTGAAAACGGGGGCGAAGAAGTTGTCCATATTGGCCAC
GTTTAAATCAAAACTGGTGAAACTCACCCAGGGATTGGCTGAGACGAAAAACATATTCTCAATAAACCCT
TTAGGGAAATAGGCCAGGTTTTCACCGTAACACGCCACATCTTGCGAATATATGTGTAGAAACTGCCGGA
AATCGTCGTGGTATTCACTCCAGAGCGATGAAAACGTTTCAGTTTGCTCATGGAAAACGGTGTAACAAGG
GTGAACACTATCCCATATCACCAGCTCACCGTCTTTCATTGCCATACGGAATTCCGGATGAGCATTCATC
AGGCGGGCAAGAATGTGAATAAAGGCCGGATAAAACTTGTGCTTATTTTTCTTTACGGTCTTTAAAAAGG
CCGTAATATCCAGCTGAACGGTCTGGTTATAGGTACATTGAGCAACTGACTGAAATGCCTCAAAATGTTC
TTTACGATGCCATTGGGATATATCAACGGTGGTATATCCAGTGATTTTTTTCTCCATTTTAGCTTCCTTA
GCTCCTGAAAATCTCGATAACTCAAAAAATACGCCCGGTAGTGATCTTATTTCATTATGGTGAAAGTTGG
AACCTCTTACGTGCCGATCAACGTCTCATTTTCGCCAAAAGTTGGCCCAGGGCTTCCCGGTATCAACAGG
GACACCAGGATTTATTTATTCTGCGAAGTGATCTTCCGTCACAGGTATTTATTCGGCGCAAAGTGCGTCG
GGTGATGCTGCCAACTTAGTCGACTACAGGTCACTAATACCATCTAAGTAGTTGATT
